>Addgene plasmid #66316 | GPR133-Tango | depositor partial sequence | sequence record 113245 | empty Tango
GACGGATCGGGAGATCTCCCGATCCCCTATGGTGCACTCTCAGTACAATCTGCTCTGATGCCGCATAGTT
AAGCCAGTATCTGCTCCCTGCTTGTGTGTTGGAGGTCGCTGAGTAGTGCGCGAGCAAAATTTAAGCTACA
ACAAGGCAAGGCTTGACCGACAATTGCATGAAGAATCTGCTTAGGGTTAGGCGTTTTGCGCTGCTTCGCG
ATGTACGGGCCAGATATACGCGTTGACATTGATTATTGACTAGTTATTAATAGTAATCAATTACGGGGTC
ATTAGTTCATAGCCCATATATGGAGTTCCGCGTTACATAACTTACGGTAAATGGCCCGCCTGGCTGACCG
CCCAACGACCCCCGCCCATTGACGTCAATAATGACGTATGTTCCCATAGTAACGCCAATAGGGACTTTCC
ATTGACGTCAATGGGTGGAGTATTTACGGTAAACTGCCCACTTGGCAGTACATCAAGTGTATCATATGCC
AAGTACGCCCCCTATTGACGTCAATGACGGTAAATGGCCCGCCTGGCATTATGCCCAGTACATGACCTTA
TGGGACTTTCCTACTTGGCAGTACATCTACGTATTAGTCATCGCTATTACCATGGTGATGCGGTTTTGGC
AGTACATCAATGGGCGTGGATAGCGGTTTGACTCACGGGGATTTCCAAGTCTCCACCCCATTGACGTCAA
TGGGAGTTTGTTTTGGCACCAAAATCAACGGGACTTTCCAAAATGTCGTAACAACTCCGCCCCATTGACG
CAAATGGGCGGTAGGCGTGTACGGTGGGAGGTCTATATAAGCAGAGCTCTCTGGCTAACTAGAGAACCCA
CTGCTTACTGGCTTATCGAAATTAATACGACTCACTATAGGGAGACCCAAGCTGGCTAGCGTTTAAACTT
AAGCTTGGTACCGAGCTCGGATCCACTAGTCCAGTGTGGTGGAATTCTGCAGATATCCAGCACAGTGGCG
GCCGCGCCACCATGAAGACGATCATCGCCCTGAGCTACATCTTCTGCCTGGTATTCGCCGACTACAAGGA
CGATGATGACGCCAGCATCGATACCGGTGGACGCACCCCACCCAGCCTGGGTCCCCAAGATGAGTCCTGC
ACCACCGCCAGCTCCTCCCTGGCCAAGGACACTTCATCGACCGGTGAGAACCTGTACTTCCAGCTAAGAT
TAGATAAAAGTAAAGTGATTAACAGCGCATTAGAGCTGCTTAATGAGGTCGGAATCGAAGGTTTAACAAC
CCGTAAACTCGCCCAGAAGCTAGGTGTAGAGCAGCCTACATTGTATTGGCATGTAAAAAATAAGCGGGCT
TTGCTCGACGCCTTAGCCATTGAGATGTTAGATAGGCACCATACTCACTTTTGCCCTTTAGAAGGGGAAA
GCTGGCAAGATTTTTTACGTAATAACGCTAAAAGTTTTAGATGTGCTTTACTAAGTCATCGCGATGGAGC
AAAAGTACATTTAGGTACACGGCCTACAGAAAAACAGTATGAAACTCTCGAAAATCAATTAGCCTTTTTA
TGCCAACAAGGTTTTTCACTAGAGAATGCATTATATGCACTCAGCGCTGTGGGGCATTTTACTTTAGGTT
GCGTATTGGAAGATCAAGAGCATCAAGTCGCTAAAGAAGAAAGGGAAACACCTACTACTGATAGTATGCC
GCCATTATTACGACAAGCTATCGAATTATTTGATCACCAAGGTGCAGAGCCAGCCTTCTTATTCGGCCTT
GAATTGATCATATGCGGATTAGAAAAACAACTTAAATGTGAAAGTGGGTCCGCGTACAGCCGCGCGCGTA
CGAAAAACAATTACGGGTCTACCATCGAGGGCCTGCTCGATCTCCCGGACGACGACGCCCCCGAAGAGGC
GGGGCTGGCGGCTCCGCGCCTGTCCTTTCTCCCCGCGGGACACACGCGCAGACTGTCGACGGCCCCCCCG
ACCGATGTCAGCCTGGGGGACGAGCTCCACTTAGACGGCGAGGACGTGGCGATGGCGCATGCCGACGCGC
TAGACGATTTCGATCTGGACATGTTGGGGGACGGGGATTCCCCGGGTCCGGGATTTACCCCCCACGACTC
CGCCCCCTACGGCGCTCTGGATATGGCCGACTTCGAGTTTGAGCAGATGTTTACCGATGCCCTTGGAATT
GACGAGTACGGTGGGTAGCTCGAGTCTAGAGGGCCCGTTTAAACCCGCTGATCAGCCTCGACTGTGCCTT
CTAGTTGCCAGCCATCTGTTGTTTGCCCCTCCCCCGTGCCTTCCTTGACCCTGGAAGGTGCCACTCCCAC
TGTCCTTTCCTAATAAAATGAGGAAATTGCATCGCATTGTCTGAGTAGGTGTCATTCTATTCTGGGGGGT
GGGGTGGGGCAGGACAGCAAGGGGGAGGATTGGGAAGACAATAGCAGGCATGCTGGGGATGCGGTGGGCT
CTATGGCTTCTGAGGCGGAAAGAACCAGCTGGGGCTCTAGGGGGTATCCCC
[124 nt withheld, positions 2502-2625]
C
[91 nt withheld, positions 2627-2717]
A
[49 nt withheld, positions 2719-2767]
CCTTTGACGTTGGAGTCCACGTTCTTT
[37 nt withheld, positions 2795-2831]
ACCCTATCTCGGTCTATTCTTTTGATTTATAAGGGATTTTGCCGATTTCGGCCTATTGGTTAAAAAATGA
GCTGATTTAACAAAAATTTAACGCGAATTAATTCTGTGGAATGTGTGTCAGTTAGGGTGTGGAAAGTCCC
CAGGCTCCCCAGCAGGCAGAAGTATGCAAAGCATGCATCTCAATTAGTCAGCAACCAGGTGTGGAAAGTC
CCCAGGCTCCCCAGCAGGCAGAAGTATGCAAAGCATGCATCTCAATTAGTCAGCAACCATAGTCCCGCCC
CTAACTCCGCCCATCCCGCCCCTAACTCCGCCCAGTTCCGCCCATTCTCCGCCCCATGGCTGACTAATTT
TTTTTATTTATGCAGAGGCCGAGGCCGCCTCTGCCTCTGAGCTATTCCAGAAGTAGTGAGGAGGCTTTTT
TGGAGGCCTAGGCTTTTGCAAAAAGCTCCCGGGAGCTTGTATATCCATTTTCGGATCTGATCAAGAGACA
GGATGAGGATCGTTTCGCATGATTGAACAAGATGGATTGCACGCAGGTTCTCCGGCCGCTTGGGTGGAGA
GGCTATTCGGCTATGACTGGGCACAACAGACAATCGGCTGCTCTGATGCCGCCGTGTTCCGGCTGTCAGC
GCAGGGGCGCCCGGTTCTTTTTGTCAAGACCGACCTGTCCGGTGCCCTGAATGAACTGCAGGACGAGGCA
GCGCGGCTATCGTGGCTGGCCACGACGGGCGTTCCTTGCGCAGCTGTGCTCGACGTTGTCACTGAAGCGG
GAAGGGACTGGCTGCTATTGGGCGAAGTGCCGGGGCAGGATCTCCTGTCATCTCACCTTGCTCCTGCCGA
GAAAGTATCCATCATGGCTGATGCAATGCGGCGGCTGCATACGCTTGATCCGGCTACCTGCCCATTCGAC
CACCAAGCGAAACATCGCATCGAGCGAGCACGTACTCGGATGGAAGCCGGTCTTGTCGATCAGGATGATC
TGGACGAAGAGCATCAGGGGCTCGCGCCAGCCGAACTGTTCGCCAGGCTCAAGGCGCGCATGCCCGACGG
CGAGGATCTCGTCGTGACCCATGGCGATGCCTGCTTGCCGAATATCATGGTGGAAAATGGCCGCTTTTCT
GGATTCATCGACTGTGGCCGGCTGGGTGTGGCGGACCGCTATCAGGACATAGCGTTGGCTACCCGTGATA
TTGCTGAAGAGCTTGGCGGCGAATGGGCTGACCGCTTCCTCGTGCTTTACGGTATCGCCGCTCCCGATTC
GCAGCGCATCGCCTTCTATCGCCTTCTTGACGAGTTCTTCTGAGCGGGACTCTGGGGTTCGAAATGACCG
ACCAAGCGACGCCCAACCTGCCATCACGAGATTTCGATTCCACCGCCGCCTTCTATGAAAGGTTGGGCTT
CGGAATCGTTTTCCGGGACGCCGGCTGGATGATCCTCCAGCGCGGGGATCTCATGCTGGAGTTCTTCGCC
CACCCCAACTTGTTTATTGCAGCTTATAATGGTTACAAATAAAGCAATAGCATCACAAATTTCACAAATA
AAGCATTTTTTTCACTGCATTCTAGTTGTGGTTTGTCCAAACTCATCAATGTATCTTATCATGTCTGTAT
ACCGTCGACCTCTAGCTAGAGCTTGGCGTAATCATGGTCATAGCTGTTTCCTGTGTGAAATTGTTATCCG
CTCACAATTCCACACAACATACGAGCCGGAAGCATAAAGTGTAAAGCCTGGGGTGCCTAATGAGTGAGCT
AACTCACATTAATTGCGTTGCGCTCACTGCCCGCTTTCCAGTCGGGAAACCTGTCGTGCCAGCTGCATTA
ATGAATCGGCCAACGCGCGGGGAGAGGCGGTTTGCGTATTGGGCGCTCTTCCGCTTCCTCGCTCACTGAC
TCGCTGCGCTCGGTCGTTCGGCTGCGGCGAGCGGTATCAGCTCACTCAAAGGCGGTAATACGGTTATCCA
CAGAATCAGGGGATAACGCAGGAAAGAACATGTGAGCAAAAGGCCAGCAAAAGGCCAGGAACCGTAAAAA
GGCCGCGTTGCTGGCGTTTTTCCATAGGCTCCGCCCCCCTGACGAGCATCACAAAAATCGACGCTCAAGT
CAGAGGTGGCGAAACCCGACAGGACTATAAAGATACCAGGCGTTTCCCCCTGGAAGCTCCCTCGTGCGCT
CTCCTGTTCCGACCCTGCCGCTTACCGGATACCTGTCCGCCTTTCTCCCTTCGGGAAGCGTGGCGCTTTC
TCATAGCTCACGCTGTAGGTATCTCAGTTCGGTGTAGGTCGTTCGCTCCAAGCTGGGCTGTGTGCACGAA
CCCCCCGTTCAGCCCGACCGCTGCGCCTTATCCGGTAACTATCGTCTTGAGTCCAACCCGGTAAGACACG
ACTTATCGCCACTGGCAGCAGCCACTGGTAACAGGATTAGCAGAGCGAGGTATGTAGGCGGTGCTACAGA
GTTCTTGAAGTGGTGGCCTAACTACGGCTACACTAGAAGAACAGTATTTGGTATCTGCGCTCTGCTGAAG
CCAGTTACCTTCGGAAAAAGAGTTGGTAGCTCTTGATCCGGCAAACAAACCACCGCTGGTAGCGGTTTTT
TTGTTTGCAAGCAGCAGATTACGCGCAGAAAAAAAGGATCTCAAGAAGATCCTTTGATCTTTTCTACGGG
GTCTGACGCTCAGTGGAACGAAAACTCACGTTAAGGGATTTTGGTCATGAGATTATCAAAAAGGATCTTC
ACCTAGATCCTTTTAAATTAAAAATGAAGTTTTAAATCAATCTAAAGTATATATGAGTAAACTTGGTCTG
ACAGTTACCAATGCTTAATCAGTGAGGCACCTATCTCAGCGATCTGTCTATTTCGTTCATCCATAGTTGC
CTGACTCCCCGTCGTGTAGATAACTACGATACGGGAGGGCTTACCATCTGGCCCCAGTGCTGCAATGATA
CCGCGAGACCCACGCTCACCGGCTCCAGATTTATCAGCAATAAACCAGCCAGCCGGAAGGGCCGAGCGCA
GAAGTGGTCCTGCAACTTTATCCGCCTCCATCCAGTCTATTAATTGTTGCCGGGAAGCTAGAGTAAGTAG
TTCGCCAGTTAATAGTTTGCGCAACGTTGTTGCCATTGCTACAGGCATCGTGGTGTCACGCTCGTCGTTT
GGTATGGCTTCATTCAGCTCCGGTTCCCAACGATCAAGGCGAGTTACATGATCCCCCATGTTGTGCAAAA
AAGCGGTTAGCTCCTTCGGTCCTCCGATCGTTGTCAGAAGTAAGTTGGCCGCAGTGTTATCACTCATGGT
TATGGCAGCACTGCATAATTCTCTTACTGTCATGCCATCCGTAAGATGCTTTTCTGTGACTGGTGAGTAC
TCAACCAAGTCATTCTGAGAATAGTGTATGCGGCGACCGAGTTGCTCTTGCCCGGCGTCAATACGGGATA
ATACCGCGCCACATAGCAGAACTTTAAAAGTGCTCATCATTGGAAAACGTTCTTCGGGGCGAAAACTCTC
AAGGATCTTACCGCTGTTGAGATCCAGTTCGATGTAACCCACTCGTGCACCCAACTGATCTTCAGCATCT
TTTACTTTCACCAGCGTTTCTGGGTGAGCAAAAACAGGAAGGCAAAATGCCGCAAAAAAGGGAATAAGGG
CGACACGGAAATGTTGAATACTCATACTCTTCCTTTTTCAATATTATTGAAGCATTTATCAGGGTTATTG
TCTCATGAGCGGATACATATTTGAATGTATTTAGAAAAATAAACAAATAGGGGTTCCGCGCACATTTCCC
CGAAAAGTGCCACCTGACGTC
