>Addgene plasmid #66316 | GPR133-Tango | depositor partial sequence | sequence record 113246 | GPR133
ATGGAGAAATTGCTTAGGCTTTGCTGCTGGTATTCCTGGCTTTTGCTCTTTTATTATAACTTCCAAGTGC
GGGGCGTGTACTCCCGATCACAGGACCATCCTGGGTTCCAGGTCCTGGCCTCTGCGTCCCACTACTGGCC
CCTTGAAAACGTGGATGGGATACACGAGCTGCAGGACACAACAGGCGATATTGTCGAGGGAAAGGTCAAC
AAGGGCATATATCTTAAAGAGGAAAAGGGAGTGACGCTCCTTTACTACGGCCGCTATAATTCAAGTTGCA
TTTCAAAACCAGAACAATGTGGCCCCGAAGGTGTGACATTCTCATTTTTTTGGAAGACCCAAGGCGAGCA
GTCCAGACCTATACCATCTGCATATGGAGGGCAGGTCATATCTAATGGCTTTAAGGTTTGTTCATCCGGA
GGACGCGGCTCTGTCGAGCTGTACACCAGGGATAACAGCATGACATGGGAGGCCAGTTTTTCCCCTCCAG
GACCGTATTGGACGCACGTGCTTTTCACATGGAAGAGCAAAGAGGGGCTGAAGGTGTACGTTAATGGCAC
TCTCTCAACGAGCGACCCTAGCGGCAAAGTGAGCCGGGATTATGGTGAGAGTAACGTGAATCTGGTGATC
GGATCCGAGCAGGACCAAGCTAAGTGTTACGAGAATGGTGCTTTCGATGAATTCATCATATGGGAGAGAG
CCCTCACCCCCGACGAGATCGCAATGTATTTCACTGCTGCCATCGGGAAGCACGCCCTGCTGTCCTCCAC
ACTGCCTTCCCTCTTTATGACCAGTACAGCCAGCCCAGTCATGCCAACAGATGCATACCATCCCATCATC
ACTAATCTCACCGAGGAAAGAAAGACGTTCCAGAGCCCTGGCGTAATTCTTTCCTACCTCCAGAACGTCA
GTCTTAGCCTCCCTTCTAAGAGCCTTTCCGAACAGACCGCTTTGAACTTGACCAAGACATTCCTGAAGGC
CGTGGGCGAAATCCTGCTGCTGCCCGGCTGGATTGCGCTTTCCGAGGATTCAGCCGTGGTGCTGAGCCTG
ATAGACACAATTGACACTGTCATGGGCCACGTGAGCAGTAACCTGCATGGAAGCACTCCACAGGTAACCG
TGGAAGGCAGTAGCGCAATGGCCGAGTTCTCCGTGGCAAAAATCCTGCCCAAGACGGTGAACTCCTCCCA
TTACAGGTTTCCCGCCCACGGTCAGTCCTTCATCCAAATCCCGCACGAAGCATTCCACCGGCATGCTTGG
TCTACCGTCGTAGGCCTGCTCTATCACTCCATGCATTATTATTTGAACAATATTTGGCCCGCACATACTA
AAATCGCGGAGGCCATGCATCATCAGGACTGCCTGCTCTTCGCAACCTCCCACCTGATCTCTCTGGAGGT
GTCCCCGCCACCAACCTTGTCCCAGAATCTGAGCGGCAGCCCCCTCATTACTGTGCACCTCAAGCATCGG
CTGACACGGAAGCAGCACTCTGAGGCAACAAACAGTTCAAACAGGGTCTTCGTGTACTGCGCTTTCCTTG
ACTTCAGCTCAGGTGAGGGTGTGTGGAGTAATCATGGTTGCGCGCTGACCCGCGGAAATCTCACGTACTC
CGTATGTCGGTGCACACATTTGACCAATTTTGCCATACTCATGCAGGTCGTCCCACTCGAACTCGCCAGA
GGACACCAAGTCGCCCTCAGTTCAATATCTTACGTGGGCTGTAGTCTCTCCGTGCTGTGTCTGGTGGCTA
CCCTGGTGACATTCGCCGTATTGTCATCTGTGTCTACTATTAGAAACCAACGCTATCACATCCACGCCAA
TTTGTCCTTTGCCGTGCTGGTGGCCCAGGTACTCCTGCTGATCTCTTTCCGCCTGGAGCCAGGGACTACC
CCCTGTCAAGTGATGGCTGTTCTGCTCCACTACTTCTTTCTTAGCGCATTTGCCTGGATGCTGGTGGAAG
GGTTGCATCTGTATAGCATGGTGATAAAAGTTTTCGGAAGCGAGGATAGTAAACACAGATATTACTATGG
CATGGGATGGGGTTTCCCTCTGCTCATCTGCATCATCTCTCTGTCCTTTGCTATGGACTCCTACGGGACC
TCTAATAACTGCTGGCTGAGCCTCGCCTCCGGAGCGATTTGGGCTTTTGTAGCACCAGCCCTCTTCGTCA
TTGTGGTGAACATTGGAATACTGATCGCAGTGACCCGAGTCATCTCACAAATCTCCGCAGATAACTATAA
GATTCACGGTGACCCCTCCGCTTTTAAACTGACCGCTAAGGCCGTCGCCGTATTGCTGCCCATACTGGGG
ACCTCATGGGTTTTCGGGGTTCTCGCCGTCAATGGTTGTGCCGTTGTTTTCCAGTATATGTTCGCAACCC
TTAATTCACTCCAGGGCCTGTTCATTTTTCTCTTCCATTGCTTGCTGAACTCCGAGGTTCGGGCCGCGTT
TAAGCACAAAACCAAGGTGTGGAGTCTGACATCATCTTCTGCGCGGACATCTAACGCCAAACCTTTCCAC
TCCGATCTTATGAACGGCACACGCCCAGGCATGGCCAGCACCAAATTGTCCCCCTGGGATAAGAGTTCTC
ACTCCGCCCACCGGGTCGACCTTAGTGCCGTT
