>Addgene plasmid #66316 | GPR133-Tango | addgene partial sequence | sequence record 119878 | CMV-F 5'-CGCAAATGGGCGGTAGGCGTG-3'
GCTCTCTGGCTAACTAGAGAACCCACTGCTTACTGGCTTATCGAAATTAATACGACTCACTATAGGGAGA
CCCAAGCTGGCTAGCGTTTAAACTTAAGCTTGGTACCGAGCTCGGATCCACTAGTCCAGTGTGGTGGAAT
TCTGCAGATATCCAGCACAGTGGCGGCCGCGCCACCATGAAGACGATCATCGCCCTGAGCTACATCTTCT
GCCTGGTATTCGCCGACTACAAGGACGATGATGACGCCAGCATCGATATGGAGAAATTGCTTAGGCTTTG
CTGCTGGTATTCCTGGCTTTTGCTCTTTTATTATAACTTCCAAGTGCGGGGCGTGTACTCCCGATCACAG
GACCATCCTGGGTTCCAGGTCCTGGCCTCTGCGTCCCACTACTGGCCCCTTGAAAACGTGGATGGGATAC
ACGAGCTGCAGGACACAACAGGCGATATTGTCGAGGGAAAGGTCAACAAGGGCATATATCTTAAAGAGGA
AAAGGGAGTGACGCTCCTTTACTACGGCCGCTATAATTCAAGTTGCATTTCAAAACCAGAACAATGTGGC
CCCGAAGGTGTGACATTCTCATTTTTTTGGAAGACCCAAGGCGAGCAGTCCAGACCTATACCATCTGCAT
ATGGAGGGCAGGTCATATCTAATGGCTTTAAGGTTTGTTCATCCGGAGGACGCGGCTCTGTCGAGCTGTA
CACCAGGGATAACAGCATGACATGGGAGGCCAGTTTTTCCCCTCCAGGACCGTATTGGACGCACGTGCTT
TTCACATGGAAGAGCAAAGAGGGGCTGAAGGTGTACGTTAATGGCACTCTCTCAACGAGCGACCCTAGCG
GCAAAGTGAGCCGGGATTATGGTGAGAGTAACGTGAATCTGGTGATCGGATCCGAGCAGGACCAAGCTAA
GTGTTACGAGAATGGTGCTTTCGATGAATTCATCATATGGGAGAGAGCCCTCACCCCCGACGAGATCGCA
ATGTATTTCACTGCTGCCATCGGGAAGCACGCCCTGCTGTCCTCCACACT
