>Addgene plasmid #66316 | GPR133-Tango | addgene partial sequence | sequence record 119879 | Tet-R 5'-GGCGAGTTTACGGGTTGTTA-3'
GCTCTAATGCGCTGTTAATCACTTTACTTTTATCTAATCTTAGCTGGAAGTACAGGTTCTCACCGGTCGA
TGAAGTGTCCTTGGCCAGGGAGGAGCTGGCGGTGGTGCAGGACTCATCTTGGGGACCCAGGCTGGGTGGG
GTGCGTCCACCGGTATCGATAACGGCACTAAGGTCGACCCGGTGGGCGGAGTGAGAACTCTTATCCCAGG
GGGACAATTTGGTGCTGGCCATGCCTGGGCGTGTGCCGTTCATAAGATCGGAGTGGAAAGGTTTGGCGTT
AGATGTCCGCGCAGAAGATGATGTCAGACTCCACACCTTGGTTTTGTGCTTAAACGCGGCCCGAACCTCG
GAGTTCAGCAAGCAATGGAAGAGAAAAATGAACAGGCCCTGGAGTGAATTAAGGGTTGCGAACATATACT
GGAAAACAACGGCACAACCATTGACGGCGAGAACCCCGAAAACCCATGAGGTCCCCAGTATGGGCAGCAA
TACGGCGACGGCCTTAGCGGTCAGTTTAAAAGCGGAGGGGTCACCGTGAATCTTATAGTTATCTGCGGAG
ATTTGTGAGATGACTCGGGTCACTGCGATCAGTATTCCAATGTTCACCACAATGACGAAGAGGGCTGGTG
CTACAAAAGCCCAAATCGCTCCGGAGGCGAGGCTCAGCCAGCAGTTATTAGAGGTCCCGTAGGAGTCCAT
AGCAAAGGACAGAGAGATGATGCAGATGAGCAGAGGGAAACCCCATCCCATGCCATAGTAATATCTGTGT
TTACTATCCTCGCTTCCGAAAACTTTTATCACCATGCTATACAGATGCAACCCTTCCACCAGCATCCAGG
CAAATGCGCTAAGAAAGAAGTAGTGGAGCAGAACAGCCATCACTTGACAGGGGGTAGTCCCTGGCTCCAG
GCGGAAAGAGATCAGCAGGAGTACCTGGGCCACCAGCACGGCAAAGGACAAATTGGCGTGGATGTGATAG
CGTTGGTTTCTAATAGTA
