[The description below was written by a language model from this plasmid's Addgene catalogue record.]
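Description:
GPR133-Tango is a mammalian expression plasmid from the PRESTO-Tango collection, built on an "empty Tango" backbone of about 6.6 kb that was itself derived from pcDNA3.1(+). It is propagated as a high-copy plasmid in E. coli under ampicillin selection, and it carries a neomycin resistance marker so that transfected mammalian cells can be selected with G418. The insert is the human adhesion-class G protein-coupled receptor GPR133 (gene symbol ADGRD1), roughly 2.6 kb, placed under the CMV promoter for strong constitutive expression. A FLAG epitope supplied by the backbone sits at the N terminus of the receptor, which allows detection of the expressed protein. The receptor was cloned between a NotI site at the 5′ end and a downstream site recorded as XhoI. The depositor notes that most vectors in this series actually carry an XbaI site downstream of the tTA sequence instead, so which site is present in this plasmid is uncertain.

The construct is designed for the Tango assay format, in which receptor activation is read out as transcription following arrestin translocation. The depositor comments and sequencing primer choice indicate a tTA transcriptional activator coding sequence downstream of the receptor. In the general Tango design, arrestin recruitment to the activated receptor leads to release of this transactivator, which then drives a reporter gene in the host cell. The record gives no feature table, so the linker and cleavage elements joining receptor and tTA are not specified here. The plasmid was produced under a programme aimed at understudied druggable proteins. It is intended for parallel screening of ligands against GPR133 alongside the rest of the human GPCR set.
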