Addgene plasmid #66316: GPR133-Tango
Purpose: Expression of G protein-coupled receptors for PRESTO-Tango: parallel receptorome expression and screening via transcriptional output, with transcriptional activation following arrestin translocation
Depositing lab: Bryan Roth. Depositing organization: University of North Carolina at Chapel Hill. Publication: PRESTO-Tango as an open-source resource for interrogation of the druggable human GPCRome. Kroeze WK, Sassano MF, Huang XP, Lansu K, McCorvy JD, Giguere PM, Sciaky N, Roth BL. Nat Struct Mol Biol. 2015 May;22(5):362-9. doi: 10.1038/nsmb.3014. Epub 2015 Apr 20. PubMed 25895059.
Backbone
  Vector backbone: empty Tango
  Backbone size w/o insert (bp): 6632
  Vector type: Mammalian Expression
  Selectable markers: Neomycin (select with G418)
Growth in bacteria
  Bacterial resistance: Ampicillin, 100 μg/mL
  Growth temperature: 37°C
  Growth strain: DH5alpha
  Copy number: High Copy
Gene/Insert
  Gene/Insert name: GPR133
  Species: H. sapiens (human)
  Insert size (bp): 2622
  Entrez Gene: ADGRD1 (a.k.a. GPR133, PGR25)
  Promoter: CMV
  Tag / fusion protein: FLAG (N terminal on backbone)
  Cloning method: Restriction Enzyme; 5′ cloning site NotI (not destroyed); 3′ cloning site XhoI (unknown if destroyed)
  Sequencing primers: 5′ CMV-F; 3′ Tet-R
Terms and licenses: Academic/Nonprofit Terms; Industry Terms: Not Available to Industry
Depositor comments: Please note: Most of the PRESTO-Tango vectors do not contain the XhoI cut site downstream of the tTA sequence and instead carry an XbaI site. If you need to perform an XhoI digest we recommend sequencing with a forward primer at the C-terminus of tTA to determine which of the two sites is present. Suggested primer: 5-gagctccacttagacggcgagg-3. Original backbone was pcDNA3.1(+). These plasmids were generated as part of the Illuminating the Druggable Genome (IDG) program sponsored by the NIH Common Fund. The goal of this program is to identify, gather, and distribute information and resources for proteins that currently are not well-studied yet belong to commonly drug-targeted protein families: protein kinases, non-olfactory G-protein coupled receptors (GPCRs), and ion channels. The IDG program is designed to develop fundamental research tools for understudied proteins, elucidate their function, and disseminate the IDG-related resources and data to the greater scientific community.
How to cite: GPR133-Tango was a gift from Bryan Roth (Addgene plasmid # 66316 ; http://n2t.net/addgene:66316 ; RRID:Addgene_66316)
